>Addgene plasmid #198100 | pLV-Blast_hCOL4A5 | addgene full sequence | sequence record 389263 | Addgene Partial NGS Result
GCCAGATAAGGTAGAAGAGGCCAATAAAGGAGAGAACACCAGCTTGTTACACCCTGTGAGCCTGCATGGG
ATGGATGACCCGGAGAGAGAAGTGTTAGAGTGGAGGTTTGACAGCCGCCTAGCATTTCATCACGTGGCCC
GAGAGCTGCATCCGGAGTACTTCAAGAACTGCTGATATCGAGCTTGCTACAAGGGACTTTCCGCTGGGGA
CTTTCCAGGGAGGCGTGGCCTGGGCGGGACTGGGGAGTGGCGAGCCCTCAGATCCTGCATATAAGCAGCT
GCTTTTTGCCTGTACTGGGTCTCTCTGGTTAGACCAGATCTGAGCCTGGGAGCTCTCTGGCTAACTAGGG
AACCCACTGCTTAAGCCTCAATAAAGCTTGCCTTGAGTGCTTCAAGTAGTGTGTGCCCGTCTGTTGTGTG
ACTCTGGTAACTAGAGATCCCTCAGACCCTTTTAGTCAGTGTGGAAAATCTCTAGCAGTGGCGCCCGAAC
AGGGACTTGAAAGCGAAAGGGAAACCAGAGGAGCTCTCTCGACGCAGGACTCGGCTTGCTGAAGCGCGCA
CGGCAAGAGGCGAGGGGCGGCGACTGGTGAGTACGCCAAAAATTTTGACTAGCGGAGGCTAGAAGGAGAG
AGATGGGTGCGAGAGCGTCAGTATTAAGCGGGGGAGAATTAGATCGCGATGGGAAAAAATTCGGTTAAGG
CCAGGGGGAAAGAAAAAATATAAATTAAAACATATAGTATGGGCAAGCAGGGAGCTAGAACGATTCGCAG
TTAATCCTGGCCTGTTAGAAACATCAGAAGGCTGTAGACAAATACTGGGACAGCTACAACCATCCCTTCA
GACAGGATCAGAAGAACTTAGATCATTATATAATACAGTAGCAACCCTCTATTGTGTGCATCAAAGGATA
GAGATAAAAGACACCAAGGAAGCTTTAGACAAGATAGAGGAAGAGCAAAACAAAAGTAAGACCACCGCAC
AGCAAGCGGCCGGCCGCTGATCTTCAGACCTGGAGGAGGAGATATGAGGGACAATTGGAGAAGTGAATTA
TATAAATATAAAGTAGTAAAAATTGAACCATTAGGAGTAGCACCCACCAAGGCAAAGAGAAGAGTGGTGC
AGAGAGAAAAAAGAGCAGTGGGAATAGGAGCTTTGTTCCTTGGGTTCTTGGGAGCAGCAGGAAGCACTAT
GGGCGCAGCGTCAATGACGCTGACGGTACAGGCCAGACAATTATTGTCTGGTATAGTGCAGCAGCAGAAC
AATTTGCTGAGGGCTATTGAGGCGCAACAGCATCTGTTGCAACTCACAGTCTGGGGCATCAAGCAGCTCC
AGGCAAGAATCCTGGCTGTGGAAAGATACCTAAAGGATCAACAGCTCCTGGGGATTTGGGGTTGCTCTGG
AAAACTCATTTGCACCACTGCTGTGCCTTGGAATGCTAGTTGGAGTAATAAATCTCTGGAACAGATTTGG
AATCACACGACCTGGATGGAGTGGGACAGAGAAATTAACAATTACACAAGCTTAATACACTCCTTAATTG
AAGAATCGCAAAACCAGCAAGAAAAGAATGAACAAGAATTATTGGAATTAGATAAATGGGCAAGTTTGTG
GAATTGGTTTAACATAACAAATTGGCTGTGGTATATAAAATTATTCATAATGATAGTAGGAGGCTTGGTA
GGTTTAAGAATAGTTTTTGCTGTACTTTCTATAGTGAATAGAGTTAGGCAGGGATATTCACCATTATCGT
TTCAGACCCACCTCCCAACCCCGAGGGGACCCGACAGGCCCGAAGGAATAGAAGAAGAAGGTGGAGAGAG
AGACAGAGACAGATCCATTCGATTAGTGAACGGATCTCGACGGTATCGCCTTTAAAAGAAAAGGGGGGAT
TGGGGGGTACAGTGCAGGGGAAAGAATAGTAGACATAATAGCAACAGACATACAAACTAAAGAATTACAA
AAACAAATTACAAAAATTCAAAATTTTCGGGTTTATTACAGGGACAGCAGAGATCCAGTTTATCGATATC
GAATTCGTGAGGCTCCGGTGCCCGTCAGTGGGCAGAGCGCACATCGCCCACAGTCCCCGAGAAGTTGGGG
GGAGGGGTCGGCAATTGAACCGGTGCCTAGAGAAGGTGGCGCGGGGTAAACTGGGAAAGTGATGTCGTGT
ACTGGCTCCGCCTTTTTCCCGAGGGTGGGGGAGAACCGTATATAAGTGCAGTAGTCGCCGTGAACGTTCT
TTTTCGCAACGGGTTTGCCGCCAGAACACAGGTAAGTGCCGTGTGTGGTTCCCGCGGGCCTGGCCTCTTT
ACGGGTTATGGCCCTTGCGTGCCTTGAATTACTTCCACGCCCCTGGCTGCAGTACGTGATTCTTGATCCC
GAGCTTCGGGTTGGAAGTGGGTGGGAGAGTTCGAGGCCTTGCGCTTAAGGAGCCCCTTCGCCTCGTGCTT
GAGTTGAGGCCTGGCTTGGGCGCTGGGGCCGCCGCGTGCGAATCTGGTGGCACCTTCGCGCCTGTCTCGC
TGCTTTCGATAAGTCTCTAGCCATTTAAAATTTTTGATGACCTGCTGCGACGCTTTTTTTCTGGCAAGAT
AGTCTTGTAAATGCGGGCCAAGATCTGCACACTGGTATTTCGGTTTTTGGGGCCGCGGGCGGCGACGGGG
CCCGTGCGTCCCAGCGCACATGTTCGGCGAGGCGGGGCCTGCGAGCGCGGCCACCGAGAATCGGACGGGG
GTAGTCTCAAGCTGGCCGGCCTGCTCTGGTGCCTGGCCTCGCGCCGCCGTGTATCGCCCCGCCCTGGGCG
GCAAGGCTGGCCCGGTCGGCACCAGTTGCGTGAGCGGAAAGATGGCCGCTTCCCGGCCCTGCTGCAGGGA
GCTCAAAATGGAGGACGCGGCGCTCGGGAGAGCGGGCGGGTGAGTCACCCACACAAAGGAAAAGGGCCTT
TCCGTCCTCAGCCGTCGCTTCATGTGACTCCACGGAGTACCGGGCGCCGTCCAGGCACCTCGATTAGTTC
TCGAGCTTTTGGAGTACGTCGTCTTTAGGTTGGGGGGAGGGGTTTTATGCGATGGAGTTTCCCCACACTG
AGTGGGTGGAGACTGAAGTTAGGCCAGCTTGGCACTTGATGTAATTCTCCTTGGAATTTGCCCTTTTTGA
GTTTGGATCTTGGTTCATTCTCAAGCCTCAGACAGTGGTTCAAAGTTTTTTTCTTCCATTTCAGGTGTCG
TGAACCTGCAGGATTTAAATTCTAGAGCATGAAACTGCGTGGAGTCAGCCTGGCTGCCGGCTTGTTCTTA
CTGGCCCTGAGTCTTTGGGGGCAGCCTGCAGAGGCTGCGGCTTGCTATGGGTGTTCTCCAGGATCAAAGT
GTGACTGCAGTGGCATAAAAGGGGAAAAGGGAGAGAGAGGGTTTCCAGGTTTGGAAGGACACCCAGGATT
GCCTGGATTTCCAGGTCCAGAAGGGCCTCCGGGGCCTCGGGGACAAAAGGGTGATGATGGAATTCCAGGG
CCACCAGGACCAAAAGGAATCAGAGGTCCTCCTGGACTTCCTGGATTTCCAGGGACACCAGGTCTTCCTG
GAATGCCAGGCCACGATGGGGCCCCAGGACCTCAAGGTATTCCCGGATGCAATGGAACCAAGGGAGAACG
TGGATTTCCAGGCAGTCCCGGTTTTCCTGGTTTACAGGGTCCTCCAGGACCCCCTGGGATCCCAGGTATG
AAGGGTGAACCAGGTAGTATAATTATGTCATCACTGCCAGGACCAAAGGGTAATCCAGGATATCCAGGTC
CTCCTGGAATACAAGGCCTACCTGGTCCCACTGGTATACCAGGGCCAATTGGTCCCCCAGGACCACCAGG
TTTGATGGGCCCTCCTGGTCCACCAGGACTTCCAGGACCTAAGGGGAATATGGGCTTAAATTTCCAGGGA
CCCAAAGGTGAAAAAGGTGAGCAAGGTCTTCAGGGCCCACCTGGGCCACCTGGGCAGATCAGTGAACAGA
AAAGACCAATTGATGTAGAGTTTCAGAAAGGAGATCAGGGACTTCCTGGTGACCGAGGGCCTCCTGGACC
TCCAGGGATACGTGGTCCTCCAGGTCCCCCAGGTGGTGAGAAAGGTGAGAAGGGTGAGCAAGGAGAGCCA
GGCAAAAGAGGTAAACCAGGCAAAGATGGAGAAAATGGCCAACCAGGAATTCCTGGTTTGCCTGGTGATC
CTGGTTACCCTGGTGAACCCGGAAGGGATGGTGAAAAGGGCCAAAAAGGTGACACTGGCCCACCTGGACC
TCCTGGACTTGTAATTCCTAGACCTGGGACTGGTATAACTATAGGAGAAAAAGGAAACATTGGGTTGCCT
GGGTTGCCTGGAGAAAAAGGAGAGCGAGGATTTCCTGGAATACAGGGTCCACCTGGCCTTCCTGGACCTC
CAGGGGCTGCAGTTATGGGTCCTCCTGGCCCTCCTGGATTTCCTGGAGAAAGGGGTCAGAAAGGTGATGA
AGGACCACCTGGAATTTCCATTCCTGGACCTCCTGGACTTGACGGACAGCCTGGGGCTCCTGGGCTTCCA
GGGCCTCCTGGCCCTGCTGGCCCTCACATTCCTCCTAGTGATGAGATATGTGAACCAGGCCCTCCAGGCC
CCCCAGGATCTCCAGGTGATAAAGGACTCCAAGGAGAACAAGGAGTGAAAGGTGACAAAGGTGACACTTG
CTTCAACTGCATTGGAACTGGTATTTCAGGGCCTCCAGGTCAACCTGGTTTGCCAGGTCTCCCAGGTCCT
CCAGGATCTCTTGGTTTCCCTGGACAGAAAGGGGAAAAAGGACAAGCTGGTGCAACTGGTCCCAAAGGAT
TACCAGGCATTCCAGGAGCTCCAGGTGCTCCAGGCTTTCCTGGATCTAAAGGTGAACCTGGTGATATCCT
CACTTTTCCAGGAATGAAGGGTGACAAAGGAGAGTTGGGTTCCCCTGGAGCTCCAGGGCTTCCTGGTTTA
CCTGGCACTCCTGGACAGGATGGATTGCCAGGGCTTCCTGGCCCGAAAGGAGAGCCTGGTGGAATTACTT
TTAAGGGTGAAAGAGGTCCCCCTGGGAACCCAGGTTTACCAGGCCTCCCAGGGAATATAGGGCCTATGGG
TCCCCCTGGTTTCGGCCCTCCAGGCCCAGTAGGTGAAAAAGGCATACAAGGTGTGGCAGGAAATCCAGGC
CAGCCAGGAATACCAGGTCCTAAAGGGGATCCAGGTCAGACTATAACCCAGCCGGGGAAGCCTGGCTTGC
CTGGTAACCCAGGCAGAGATGGTGATGTAGGTCTTCCAGGTGACCCTGGACTTCCAGGGCAACCAGGCTT
GCCAGGGATACCTGGTAGCAAAGGAGAACCAGGTATCCCTGGAATTGGGCTTCCTGGACCACCTGGTCCC
AAAGGCTTTCCTGGAATTCCAGGACCTCCAGGAGCACCTGGGACACCTGGAAGAATTGGTCTAGAAGGCC
CTCCTGGGCCACCCGGCTTTCCAGGACCAAAGGGTGAACCAGGATTTGCATTACCTGGGCCACCTGGGCC
ACCAGGACTTCCAGGTTTCAAAGGAGCACTTGGTCCAAAAGGTGATCGTGGTTTCCCAGGACCTCCGGGT
CCTCCAGGACGCACTGGCTTAGATGGGCTCCCTGGACCAAAAGGTGATGTTGGACCAAATGGACAACCTG
GACCAATGGGACCTCCTGGGCTGCCAGGAATAGGTGTTCAGGGACCACCAGGACCACCAGGGATTCCTGG
GCCAATAGGTCAACCTGGTTTACATGGAATACCAGGAGAGAAGGGGGATCCAGGACCTCCTGGACTTGAT
GTTCCAGGACCCCCAGGTGAAAGAGGCAGTCCAGGGATCCCCGGAGCACCTGGTCCTATAGGACCTCCAG
GATCACCAGGGCTTCCAGGAAAAGCAGGTGCCTCTGGATTTCCAGGTACCAAAGGTGAAATGGGTATGAT
GGGACCTCCAGGCCCACCAGGACCTTTGGGAATTCCTGGCAGGAGTGGTGTACCTGGTCTTAAAGGTGAT
GATGGCTTGCAGGGTCAGCCAGGACTTCCTGGCCCTACAGGAGAAAAAGGTAGTAAAGGAGAGCCTGGCC
TTCCAGGCCCTCCTGGACCAATGGATCCAAATCTTCTGGGCTCAAAAGGAGAGAAGGGGGAACCTGGCTT
ACCAGGTATACCTGGAGTTTCAGGGCCAAAAGGTTATCAGGGTTTGCCTGGAGACCCAGGGCAACCTGGA
CTGAGTGGACAACCTGGATTACCAGGACCACCAGGTCCCAAAGGTAACCCTGGTCTCCCTGGACAGCCAG
GTCTTATAGGACCTCCTGGACTTAAAGGAACCATCGGTGATATGGGTTTTCCAGGGCCTCAGGGTGTGGA
AGGGCCTCCTGGACCTTCTGGAGTTCCTGGACAACCTGGCTCCCCAGGATTACCTGGACAGAAAGGCGAC
AAAGGTGATCCTGGTATTTCAAGCATTGGTCTTCCAGGTCTTCCTGGTCCAAAGGGTGAGCCTGGTCTGC
CTGGATACCCAGGGAACCCTGGTATCAAAGGTTCTGTGGGAGATCCTGGTTTGCCCGGATTACCAGGAAC
CCCTGGAGCAAAAGGACAACCAGGCCTTCCTGGATTCCCAGGAACCCCAGGCCCTCCTGGACCAAAAGGT
ATTAGTGGCCCTCCTGGGAACCCCGGCCTTCCAGGAGAACCTGGTCCTGTAGGTGGTGGAGGTCATCCTG
GGCAACCAGGGCCTCCAGGCGAAAAAGGCAAACCCGGTCAAGATGGTATTCCTGGACCAGCTGGACAGAA
GGGTGAACCAGGTCAACCAGGCTTTGGAAACCCAGGACCGCCTGGACTTCCAGGACTTTCTGGCCAAAAG
GGTGATGGAGGATTACCTGGGATTCCAGGAAATCCTGGCCTTCCAGGTCCAAAGGGCGAACCAGGCTTTC
ACGGTTTCCCTGGTGTGCAGGGTCCCCCAGGCCCTCCTGGTTCTCCGGGTCCAGCTCTGGAAGGACCTAA
AGGCAACCCTGGGCCCCAAGGTCCTCCTGGGAGACCAGGTCCTACAGGTTTTCAAGGTCTACCAGGTCCA
GAAGGTCCTCCAGGTCTCCCTGGAAATGGAGGTATTAAAGGAGAGAAGGGAAATCCAGGCCAACCTGGGC
TACCTGGCTTGCCTGGTTTGAAAGGAGATCAAGGACCACCAGGACTCCAGGGTAATCCTGGCCGGCCGGG
TCTCAATGGAATGAAAGGAGATCCTGGTCTCCCTGGTGTTCCAGGATTCCCAGGCATGAAAGGACCCAGT
GGAGTACCTGGATCAGCTGGCCCTGAGGGGGAACCGGGACTTATTGGTCCTCCAGGTCCTCCTGGATTAC
CTGGTCCTTCAGGACAGAGTATCATAATTAAAGGAGATGCTGGTCCTCCAGGAATCCCTGGCCAGCCTGG
GCTAAAGGGTCTACCAGGACCCCAAGGACCTCAAGGCTTACCAGGTCCAACTGGCCCTCCAGGAGATCCT
GGACGCAATGGACTCCCTGGCTTTGATGGTGCAGGAGGGCGCAAAGGAGACCCAGGTCTGCCAGGACAGC
CAGGTACCCGTGGTTTGGATGGTCCCCCTGGTCCAGATGGATTGCAAGGTCCCCCAGGTCCCCCTGGAAC
CTCCTCTGTTGCACATGGATTTCTTATTACACGCCACAGCCAGACAACGGATGCACCACAATGCCCACAG
GGAACACTTCAGGTCTATGAAGGCTTTTCTCTCCTGTATGTACAAGGAAATAAAAGAGCCCACGGTCAAG
ACTTGGGGACGGCTGGCAGCTGCCTTCGTCGCTTTAGTACCATGCCTTTCATGTTCTGCAACATCAATAA
TGTTTGCAACTTTGCTTCAAGAAATGACTATTCTTACTGGCTCTCTACCCCAGAGCCCATGCCAATGAGC
ATGCAACCCCTAAAGGGCCAGAGCATCCAGCCATTCATTAGTCGATGTGCAGTATGTGAAGCTCCAGCTG
TGGTGATCGCAGTTCACAGTCAGACGATCCAGATTCCCCATTGTCCTCAGGGATGGGATTCTCTGTGGAT
TGGTTATTCCTTCATGATGCATACAAGTGCAGGGGCAGAAGGCTCAGGTCAAGCCCTAGCCTCCCCTGGT
TCCTGCTTGGAAGAGTTTCGTTCAGCTCCCTTCATCGAATGTCATGGGAGGGGTACCTGTAACTACTATG
CCAACTCCTACAGCTTTTGGCTGGCAACTGTAGATGTGTCAGACATGTTCAGTAAACCTCAGTCAGAAAC
GCTGAAAGCAGGAGACTTGAGGACACGAATTAGCCGATGTCAAGTGTGCATGAAGAGGACATAATCGAGC
GGTGTCTTCACACTCGAAGATTTCGTTGGGGACTGGGAACAGACAGCCGCCTACAACCTGGACCAAGTCC
TTGAACAGGGAGGTGTGTCCAGTTTGCTGCAGAATCTCGCCGTGTCCGTAACTCCGATCCAAAGGATTGT
CCGGAGCGGTGAAAATGCCCTGAAGATCGACATCCATGTCATCATCCCGTATGAAGGTCTGAGCGCCGAC
CAAATGGCCCAGATCGAAGAGGTGTTTAAGGTGGTGTACCCTGTGGATGATCATCACTTTAAGGTGATCC
TGCCCTATGGCACACTGGTAATCGACGGGGTTACGCCGAACATGCTGAACTATTTCGGACGGCCGTATGA
AGGCATCGCCGTGTTCGACGGCAAAAAGATCACTGTAACAGGGACCCTGTGGAACGGCAACAAAATTATC
GACGAGCGCCTGATCACCCCCGACGGCTCCATGCTGTTCCGAGTAACCATCAACAGCTAAGGCCGCGACC
AATTCTACCGGGTAGGGGAGGCGCTTTTCCCAAGGCAGTCTGGAGCATGCGCTTTAGCAGCCCCGCTGGG
CACTTGGCGCTACACAAGTGGCCTCTGGCCTCGCACACATTCCACATCCACCGGTAGGCGCCAACCGGCT
CCGTTCTTTGGTGGCCCCTTCGCGCCACCTTCTACTCCTCCCCTAGTCAGGAAGTTCCCCCCCGCCCCGC
AGCTCGCGTCGTGCAGGACGTGACAAATGGAAGTAGCACGTCTCACTAGTCTCGTGCAGATGGACAGCAC
CGCTGAGCAATGGAAGCGGGTAGGCCTTTGGGGCAGCGGCCAATAGCAGCTTTGCTCCTTCGCTTTCTGG
GCTCAGAGGCTGGGAAGGGGTGGGTCCGGGGGCGGGCTCAGGGGCGGGCTCAGGGGCGGGGCGGGCGCCC
GAAGGTCCTCCGGAGGCCCGGCATTCTGCACGCTTCAAAAGCGCACGTCTGCCGCGCTGTTCTCCTCTTC
CTCATCTCCGGGCCTTTCGACCTGCAGTTAACGCCGCCATGGATAGATCCGGAATGGCCAAGCCTTTGTC
TCAAGAAGAATCCACCCTCATTGAAAGAGCAACGGCTACAATCAACAGCATCCCCATCTCTGAAGACTAC
AGCGTCGCCAGCGCAGCTCTCTCTAGCGACGGCCGCATCTTCACTGGTGTCAATGTATATCATTTTACTG
GGGGACCTTGTGCAGAACTCGTGGTGCTGGGCACTGCTGCTGCTGCGGCAGCTGGCAACCTGACTTGTAT
CGTCGCGATCGGAAATGAGAACAGGGGCATCTTGAGCCCCTGCGGACGGTGCCGACAGGTGCTTCTCGAT
CTGCATCCTGGGATCAAAGCCATAGTGAAGGACAGTGATGGACAGCCGACGGCAGTTGGGATTCGTGAAT
TGCTGCCCTCTGGTTATGTGTGGGAGGGCTAAACGCGTCTGGAACAATCAACCTCTGGATTACAAAATTT
GTGAAAGATTGACTGGTATTCTTAACTATGTTGCTCCTTTTACGCTATGTGGATACGCTGCTTTAATGCC
TTTGTATCATGCTATTGCTTCCCGTATGGCTTTCATTTTCTCCTCCTTGTATAAATCCTGGTTGCTGTCT
CTTTATGAGGAGTTGTGGCCCGTTGTCAGGCAACGTGGCGTGGTGTGCACTGTGTTTGCTGACGCAACCC
CCACTGGTTGGGGCATTGCCACCACCTGTCAGCTCCTTTCCGGGACTTTCGCTTTCCCCCTCCCTATTGC
CACGGCGGAACTCATCGCCGCCTGCCTTGCCCGCTGCTGGACAGGGGCTCGGCTGTTGGGCACTGACAAT
TCCGTGGTGTTGTCGGGGAAGCTGACGTCCTTTCCATGGCTGCTCGCCTGTGTTGCCACCTGGATTCTGC
GCGGGACGTCCTTCTGCTACGTCCCTTCGGCCCTCAATCCAGCGGACCTTCCTTCCCGCGGCCTGCTGCC
GGCTCTGCGGCCTCTTCCGCGTCTTCGCCTTCGCCCTCAGACGAGTCGGATCTCCCTTTGGGCCGCCTCC
CCGCCTGGAATTAATTCTGCAGTCGAGACCTAGAAAAACATGGAGCAATCACAAGTAGCAATACAGCAGC
TACCAATGCTGATTGTGCCTGGCTAGAAGCACAAGAGGAGGAGGAGGTGGGTTTTCCAGTCACACCTCAG
GTACCTTTAAGACCAATGACTTACAAGGCAGCTGTAGATCTTAGCCACTTTTTAAAAGAAAAGAGGGGAC
TGGAAGGGCTAATTCACTCCCAACGAAGACAAGATCTGCTTTTTGCTTGTACTGGGTCTCTCTGGTTAGA
CCAGATCTGAGCCTGGGAGCTCTCTGGCTAACTAGGGAACCCACTGCTTAAGCCTCAATAAAGCTTGCCT
TGAGTGCTTCAAGTAGTGTGTGCCCGTCTGTTGTGTGACTCTGGTAACTAGAGATCCCTCAGACCCTTTT
AGTCAGTGTGGAAAATCTCTAGCAGTAGTAGTTCATGTCATCTTATTATTCAGTATTTATAACTTGCAAA
GAAATGAATATCAGAGAGTGAGAGGCCTTGACATTGCTAGCGTTTTACCGTCGACCTCTAGCTAGAGCTT
GGCGTAATCATGGTCATAGCTGTTTCCTGTGTGAAATTGTTATCCGCTCACAATTCCACACAACATACGA
GCCGGAAGCATAAAGTGTAAAGCCTGGGGTGCCTAATGAGTGAGCTAACTCACATTAATTGCGTTGCGCT
CACTGCCCGCTTTCCAGTCGGGAAACCTGTCGTGCCAGCTGCATTAATGAATCGGCCAACGCGCGGGGAG
AGGCGGTTTGCGTATTGGGCGCTCTTCCGCTTCCTCGCTCACTGACTCGCTGCGCTCGGTCGTTCGGCTG
CGGCGAGCGGTATCAGCTCACTCAAAGGCGGTAATACGGTTATCCACAGAATCAGGGGATAACGCAGGAA
AGAACATGTGAGCAAAAGGCCAGCAAAAGGCCAGGAACCGTAAAAAGGCCGCGTTGCTGGCGTTTTTCCA
TAGGCTCCGCCCCCCTGACGAGCATCACAAAAATCGACGCTCAAGTCAGAGGTGGCGAAACCCGACAGGA
CTATAAAGATACCAGGCGTTTCCCCCTGGAAGCTCCCTCGTGCGCTCTCCTGTTCCGACCCTGCCGCTTA
CCGGATACCTGTCCGCCTTTCTCCCTTCGGGAAGCGTGGCGCTTTCTCATAGCTCACGCTGTAGGTATCT
CAGTTCGGTGTAGGTCGTTCGCTCCAAGCTGGGCTGTGTGCACGAACCCCCCGTTCAGCCCGACCGCTGC
GCCTTATCCGGTAACTATCGTCTTGAGTCCAACCCGGTAAGACACGACTTATCGCCACTGGCAGCAGCCA
CTGGTAACAGGATTAGCAGAGCGAGGTATGTAGGCGGTGCTACAGAGTTCTTGAAGTGGTGGCCTAACTA
CGGCTACACTAGAAGAACAGTATTTGGTATCTGCGCTCTGCTGAAGCCAGTTACCTTCGGAAAAAGAGTT
GGTAGCTCTTGATCCGGCAAACAAACCACCGCTGGTAGCGGTGGTTTTTTTGTTTGCAAGCAGCAGATTA
CGCGCAGAAAAAAAGGATCTCAAGAAGATCCTTTGATCTTTTCTACGGGGTCTGACGCTCAGTGGAACGA
AAACTCACGTTAAGGGATTTTGGTCATGAGATTATCAAAAAGGATCTTCACCTAGATCCTTTTAAATTAA
AAATGAAGTTTTAAATCAATCTAAAGTATATATGAGTAAACTTGGTCTGACAGTTACCAATGCTTAATCA
GTGAGGCACCTATCTCAGCGATCTGTCTATTTCGTTCATCCATAGTTGCCTGACTCCCCGTCGTGTAGAT
AACTACGATACGGGAGGGCTTACCATCTGGCCCCAGTGCTGCAATGATACCGCGAGACCCACGCTCACCG
GCTCCAGATTTATCAGCAATAAACCAGCCAGCCGGAAGGGCCGAGCGCAGAAGTGGTCCTGCAACTTTAT
CCGCCTCCATCCAGTCTATTAATTGTTGCCGGGAAGCTAGAGTAAGTAGTTCGCCAGTTAATAGTTTGCG
CAACGTTGTTGCCATTGCTACAGGCATCGTGGTGTCACGCTCGTCGTTTGGTATGGCTTCATTCAGCTCC
GGTTCCCAACGATCAAGGCGAGTTACATGATCCCCCATGTTGTGCAAAAAAGCGGTTAGCTCCTTCGGTC
CTCCGATCGTTGTCAGAAGTAAGTTGGCCGCAGTGTTATCACTCATGGTTATGGCAGCACTGCATAATTC
TCTTACTGTCATGCCATCCGTAAGATGCTTTTCTGTGACTGGTGAGTACTCAACCAAGTCATTCTGAGAA
TAGTGTATGCGGCGACCGAGTTGCTCTTGCCCGGCGTCAATACGGGATAATACCGCGCCACATAGCAGAA
CTTTAAAAGTGCTCATCATTGGAAAACGTTCTTCGGGGCGAAAACTCTCAAGGATCTTACCGCTGTTGAG
ATCCAGTTCGATGTAACCCACTCGTGCACCCAACTGATCTTCAGCATCTTTTACTTTCACCAGCGTTTCT
GGGTGAGCAAAAACAGGAAGGCAAAATGCCGCAAAAAAGGGAATAAGGGCGACACGGAAATGTTGAATAC
TCATACTCTTCCTTTTTCAATATTATTGAAGCATTTATCAGGGTTATTGTCTCATGAGCGGATACATATT
TGAATGTATTTAGAAAAATAAACAAATAGGGGTTCCGCGCACATTTCCCCGAAAAGTGCCACCTGACGTC
GACGGATCGGGAGATCAACTTGTTTATTGCAGCTTATAATGGTTACAAATAAAGCAATAGCATCACAAAT
TTCACAAATAAAGCATTTTTTTCACTGCATTCTAGTTGTGGTTTGTCCAAACTCATCAATGTATCTTATC
ATGTCTGGATCAACTGGATAACTCAAGCTAACCAAAATCATCCCAAACTTCCCACCCCATACCCTATTAC
CACTGCCAATTACCTGTGGTTTCATTTACTCTAAACCTGTGATTCCTCTGAATTATTTTCATTTTAAAGA
AATTGTATTTGTTAAATATGTACTACAAACTTAGTAGTTGGAAGGGCTAATTCACTCCCAAAGAAGACAA
GATATCCTTGATCTGTGGATCTACCACACACAAGGCTACTTCCCTGATTAGCAGAACTACACACCAGGGC
CAGGGGTCAGATATCCACTGACCTTTGGATGGTGCTACAAGCTAGTACCAGTTGA
Features (pLannotate 1.2.2; 25 found; start..end, strand, type, name):
    220..477     +  LTR            5' LTR (truncated): truncated 5' long terminal repeat (LTR) from HIV-1
    524..649     +  misc_feature   HIV-1 Ψ: packaging signal of human immunodeficiency virus type 1
    633..971     +  CDS            HIV-1 gag (fragment): gag protein from human immunodeficiency virus 1; gag
   1146..1379    +  misc_feature   RRE: The Rev response element (RRE) of HIV-1 allows for Rev-dependent mRNA export from the nucleus to the cytoplasm.
   1756..1856    +  CDS            Rev (fragment): human immunodeficiency virus 1 (HIV-1) Rev protein; rev; enhances nuclear export of unspliced and incompletely spliced viral mRNAs
   1871..1986    +  misc_feature   cPPT/CTS: central polypurine tract and central termination sequence of HIV-1 (lacking the first T)
   2060..2271    +  promoter       EF-1α core promoter: core promoter for human elongation factor EF-1α
   2272..2385    +  intron         EF-1α intron A (fragment): intron upstream of the start codon of human EF-1α
   3011..3214    +  intron         EF-1α intron A: truncated intron upstream of the start codon of human EF-1α
   3249..8321    +  CDS            COL4A5: CO4A5_HUMAN - Experimental evidence at protein level: Swiss-Prot protein existence level 1. Type IV collagen is the major structural component of glomerular basement membranes (GBM), forming a 'chicken-wire' meshwork together with laminins, proteoglycans and entactin/nidogen. From Homo sapiens (Human).
   8334..8804    +  CDS            Nluc (fragment): NanoLuc® luciferase human codon-optimized
   8830..9329    +  promoter       PGK promoter: mouse phosphoglycerate kinase 1 promoter
   9364..9762    +  CDS            BSD: blasticidin S deaminase; Aspergillus terreus BSD; confers resistance to blasticidin
   9776..10364   +  misc_feature   WPRE: woodchuck hepatitis virus posttranscriptional regulatory element
  10381..10569   +  CDS            nef (fragment): NEF_HV1Z2 - Experimental evidence at protein level: Swiss-Prot protein existence level 1. Extracellular Nef protein targets CD4(+) T-lymphocytes for apoptosis by interacting with CXCR4 surface receptors. From Human immunodeficiency virus type 1 group M subtype D (isolate Z2/CDC-Z34) (HIV-1).
  10571..10804   +  LTR            3' LTR (ΔU3): self-inactivating 3' long terminal repeat (LTR) from HIV-1
  10955..10977   -  protein_bind   lac operator (fragment): The lac repressor binds to the lac operator to inhibit transcription in E. coli. This inhibition can be relieved by adding lactose or isopropyl-β-D-thiogalactopyranoside (IPTG). lac repressor encoded by lacI
  10981..11011   -  promoter       lac promoter: promoter for the E. coli lac operon
  11026..11047   -  protein_bind   CAP binding site: CAP binding activates transcription in the presence of cAMP. E. coli catabolite activator protein
  11060..11152   -  CDS            lacI (fragment): lac repressor; lacI; The lac repressor binds to the lac operator to inhibit transcription in E. coli. This inhibition can be relieved by adding lactose or isopropyl-β-D-thiogalactopyranoside (IPTG).
  11335..11923   -  rep_origin     ori: high-copy-number ColE1/pMB1/pBR322/pUC origin of replication
  12094..12954   -  CDS            AmpR: β-lactamase; bla; confers resistance to ampicillin, carbenicillin, and related antibiotics
  12955..13059   -  promoter       AmpR promoter: bla
  13107..13241   +  polyA_signal   SV40 poly(A) signal: SV40 polyadenylation signal
  13408..172     +  CDS            nef (fragment) (across the origin): NEF_HV1BR - Experimental evidence at protein level: Swiss-Prot protein existence level 1. Extracellular Nef protein targets CD4(+) T-lymphocytes for apoptosis by interacting with CXCR4 surface receptors (PubMed:14990729). From Human immunodeficiency virus type 1 group M subtype B (isolate BRU/LAI) (HIV-1).
