[The description below was written by a language model from this plasmid's Addgene catalogue record and pLannotate feature annotations shown in this document.]
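Description:
pLV-Blast_hCOL4A5 is a self-inactivating HIV-1-based lentiviral transfer plasmid built on the pLVSIN backbone for expressing the human type IV collagen α5 chain (COL4A5) in mammalian cells. It is propagated in E. coli through a high-copy ColE1/pUC-type origin with ampicillin selection (AmpR). A recombination-tolerant strain is recorded for growth, as is common for LTR-containing plasmids. The viral portion runs from a truncated 5' LTR through the Ψ packaging signal with an adjoining gag fragment, the Rev response element for Rev-dependent nuclear export of the genomic RNA, and the cPPT/CTS. It ends in a WPRE, which enhances transcript expression, and a ΔU3 3' LTR that leaves the integrated provirus transcriptionally inactive at its LTRs. Packaging functions are not encoded, so they must be supplied in trans to make virus.

The payload consists of two expression units in the same orientation. The EF-1α promoter, annotated as the core promoter plus portions of its first intron, drives the full-length COL4A5 coding sequence, which was inserted by Gibson assembly. Immediately downstream of COL4A5 the feature table detects a fragment of NanoLuc luciferase. This element is not mentioned in the catalogue fields, so it may be a C-terminal luminescent tag or split-luciferase piece, but the record does not state its purpose or whether it is in frame. A mouse PGK promoter then drives blasticidin S deaminase, allowing blasticidin selection of stably transduced cells. The annotated sequence is labelled a partial NGS result. COL4A5 is a structural component of the glomerular basement membrane, so the construct suits stable expression of this chain in cultured cells.
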