Addgene plasmid #198100: pLV-Blast_hCOL4A5
Purpose: lentiviral expression of hCOL4A5 in mammalian cells
Depositing lab: Jeffrey Miner. Depositing organization: Washington University in Saint Louis.
Backbone
  Vector backbone: pLVSIN
  Backbone manufacturer: TaKaRa/Clontech
  Vector type: Lentiviral
  Selectable markers: Blasticidin
Growth in bacteria
  Bacterial resistance: Ampicillin, 100 μg/mL
  Growth temperature: 37°C
  Growth strain: NEB Stable
  Copy number: High Copy
Gene/Insert
  Gene/Insert name: COL4A5
  Species: H. sapiens (human)
  Entrez Gene: COL4A5 (a.k.a. ASLN, ATS, ATS1, CA54)
  Promoter: EF1a
  Cloning method: Gibson Cloning
Terms and licenses: Academic/Nonprofit Terms; Industry Terms: Not Available to Industry
How to cite: pLV-Blast_hCOL4A5 was a gift from Jeffrey Miner (Addgene plasmid # 198100 ; http://n2t.net/addgene:198100 ; RRID:Addgene_198100)
